>Addgene plasmid #15247 | GST-RBD | addgene full sequence | sequence record 140256 | Addgene NGS result
CATAAATTCCGACACCATCGAATGGCGCAAAACCTTTCGCGGTATGGCATGATAGCGCCCGGAAGAGAGT
CAATTCAGGGTGGTGAATGTGAAACCAGTAACGTTATACGATGTCGCAGAGTATGCCGGTGTCTCTTATC
AGACCGTTTCCCGCGTGGTGAACCAGGCCAGCCACGTTTCTGCGAAAACGCGGGAAAAAGTGGAAGCGGC
GATGGCGGAGCTGAATTACATTCCCAACCGCGTGGCACAACAACTGGCGGGCAAACAGTCGTTGCTGATT
GGCGTTGCCACCTCCAGTCTGGCCCTGCACGCGCCGTCGCAAATTGTCGCGGCGATTAAATCTCGCGCCG
ATCAACTGGGTGCCAGCGTGGTGGTGTCGATGGTAGAACGAAGCGGCGTCGAAGCCTGTAAAGCGGCGGT
GCACAATCTTCTCGCGCAACGCGTCAGTGGGCTGATCATTAACTATCCGCTGGATGACCAGGATGCCATT
GCTGTGGAAGCTGCCTGCACTAATGTTCCGGCGTTATTTCTTGATGTCTCTGACCAGACACCCATCAACA
GTATTATTTTCTCCCATGAAGACGGTACGCGACTGGGCGTGGAGCATCTGGTCGCATTGGGTCACCAGCA
AATCGCGCTGTTAGCGGGCCCATTAAGTTCTGTCTCGGCGCGTCTGCGTCTGGCTGGCTGGCATAAATAT
CTCACTCGCAATCAAATTCAGCCGATAGCGGAACGGGAAGGCGACTGGAGTGCCATGTCCGGTTTTCAAC
AAACCATGCAAATGCTGAATGAGGGCATCGTTCCCACTGCGATGCTGGTTGCCAACGATCAGATGGCGCT
GGGCGCAATGCGCGCCATTACCGAGTCCGGGCTGCGCGTTGGTGCGGATATCTCGGTAGTGGGATACGAC
GATACCGAAGACAGCTCATGTTATATCCCGCCGTTAACCACCATCAAACAGGATTTTCGCCTGCTGGGGC
AAACCAGCGTGGACCGCTTGCTGCAACTCTCTCAGGGCCAGGCGGTGAAGGGCAATCAGCTGTTGCCCGT
CTCACTGGTGAAAAGAAAAACCACCCTGGCGCCCAATACGCAAACCGCCTCTCCCCGCGCGTTGGCCGAT
TCATTAATGCAGCTGGCACGACAGGTTTCCCGACTGGAAAGCGGGCAGTGAGCGCAACGCAATTAATGTA
AGTTAGCTCACTCATTAGGCACCCCAGGCTTTACACTTTATGCTTCCGGCTCGTATGTTGTGTGGAATTG
TGAGCGGATAACAATTTCACACAGGAAACAGCTATGACCATGATTACGGATTCACTGGCCGTCGTTTTAC
AACGTCGTGACTGGGAAAACCCTGGCGTTACCCAACTTAATCGCCTTGCAGCACATCCCCCTTTCGCCAG
CTGGCGTAATAGCGAAGAGGCCCGCACCGATCGCCCTTCCCAACAGTTGCGCAGCCTGAATGGCGAATGG
CGCTTTGCCTGGTTTCCGGCACCAGAAGCGGTGCCGGAAAGCTGGCTGGAGTGCGATCTTCCTGAGGCCG
ATACTGTCGTCGTCCCCTCAAACTGGCAGATGCACGGTTACGATGCGCCCATCTACACCAACGTGACCTA
TCCCATTACGGTCAATCCGCCGTTTGTTCCCACGGAGAATCCGACGGGTTGTTACTCGCTCACATTTAAT
GTTGATGAAAGCTGGCTACAGGAAGGCCAGACGCGAATTATTTTTGATGGCGTTGGAATTAGCTTATCGA
CTGCACGGTGCACCAATGCTTCTGGCGTCAGGCAGCCATCGGAAGCTGTGGTATGGCTGTGCAGGTCGTA
AATCACTGCATAATTCGTGTCGCTCAAGGCGCACTCCCGTTCTGGATAATGTTTTTTGCGCCGACATCAT
AACGGTTCTGGCAAATATTCTGAAATGAGCTGTTGACAATTAATCATCGGCTCGTATAATGTGTGGAATT
GTGAGCGGATAACAATTTCACACAGGAAACAGTATTCATGTCCCCTATACTAGGTTATTGGAAAATTAAG
GGCCTTGTGCAACCCACTCGACTTCTTTTGGAATATCTTGAAGAAAAATATGAAGAGCATTTGTATGAGC
GCGATGAAGGTGATAAATGGCGAAACAAAAAGTTTGAATTGGGTTTGGAGTTTCCCAATCTTCCTTATTA
TATTGATGGTGATGTTAAATTAACACAGTCTATGGCCATCATACGTTATATAGCTGACAAGCACAACATG
TTGGGTGGTTGTCCAAAAGAGCGTGCAGAGATTTCAATGCTTGAAGGAGCGGTTTTGGATATTAGATACG
GTGTTTCGAGAATTGCATATAGTAAAGACTTTGAAACTCTCAAAGTTGATTTTCTTAGCAAGCTACCTGA
AATGCTGAAAATGTTCGAAGATCGTTTATGTCATAAAACATATTTAAATGGTGATCATGTAACCCATCCT
GACTTCATGTTGTATGACGCTCTTGATGTTGTTTTATACATGGACCCAATGTGCCTGGATGCGTTCCCAA
AATTAGTTTGTTTTAAAAAACGTATTGAAGCTATCCCACAAATTGATAAGTACTTGAAATCCAGCAAGTA
TATAGCATGGCCTTTGCAGGGCTGGCAAGCCACGTTTGGTGGTGGCGACCATCCTCCAAAATCGGATCTG
GTTCCGCGTGGATCCATCCTGGAGGACCTCAATATGCTCTACATCCGGCAGATGGCACTCAGCCTGGAGG
ACACAGAGCTGCAGAGGAAACTAGATCATGAGATCCGGATGAGGGATGGGGCCTGCAAGCTGCTGGCAGC
CTGCTCCCAGCGAGAGCAGGCTCTGGAAGCCACCAAGAGCCTGCTGGTGTGCAACAGCCGTATTCTCAGC
TACATGGGTGAGCTGCAGCGGCGAAAGGAGGCCCAGGTGCTGGAGAAGACAGGCTAGAATTCATCGTGAC
TGACTGACGATCTGCCTCGCGCGTTTCGGTGATGACGGTGAAAACCTCTGACACATGCAGCTCCCGGAGA
CGGTCACAGCTTGTCTGTAAGCGGATGCCGGGAGCAGACAAGCCCGTCAGGGCGCGTCAGCGGGTGTTGG
CGGGTGTCGGGGCGCAGCCATGACCCAGTCACGTAGCGATAGCGGAGTGTATAATTCTTGAAGACGAAAG
GGCCTCGTGATACGCCTATTTTTATAGGTTAATGTCATGATAATAATGGTTTCTTAGACGTCAGGTGGCA
CTTTTCGGGGAAATGTGCGCGGAACCCCTATTTGTTTATTTTTCTAAATACATTCAAATATGTATCCGCT
CATGAGACAATAACCCTGATAAATGCTTCAATAATATTGAAAAAGGAAGAGTATGAGTATTCAACATTTC
CGTGTCGCCCTTATTCCCTTTTTTGCGGCATTTTGCCTTCCTGTTTTTGCTCACCCAGAAACGCTGGTGA
AAGTAAAAGATGCTGAAGATCAGTTGGGTGCACGAGTGGGTTACATCGAACTGGATCTCAACAGCGGTAA
GATCCTTGAGAGTTTTCGCCCCGAAGAACGTTTTCCAATGATGAGCACTTTTAAAGTTCTGCTATGTGGC
GCGGTATTATCCCGTGTTGACGCCGGGCAAGAGCAACTCGGTCGCCGCATACACTATTCTCAGAATGACT
TGGTTGAGTACTCACCAGTCACAGAAAAGCATCTTACGGATGGCATGACAGTAAGAGAATTATGCAGTGC
TGCCATAACCATGAGTGATAACACTGCGGCCAACTTACTTCTGACAACGATCGGAGGACCGAAGGAGCTA
ACCGCTTTTTTGCACAACATGGGGGATCATGTAACTCGCCTTGATCGTTGGGAACCGGAGCTGAATGAAG
CCATACCAAACGACGAGCGTGACACCACGATGCCTGCAGCAATGGCAACAACGTTGCGCAAACTATTAAC
TGGCGAACTACTTACTCTAGCTTCCCGGCAACAATTAATAGACTGGATGGAGGCGGATAAAGTTGCAGGA
CCACTTCTGCGCTCGGCCCTTCCGGCTGGCTGGTTTATTGCTGATAAATCTGGAGCCGGTGAGCGTGGGT
CTCGCGGTATCATTGCAGCACTGGGGCCAGATGGTAAGCCCTCCCGTATCGTAGTTATCTACACGACGGG
GAGTCAGGCAACTATGGATGAACGAAATAGACAGATCGCTGAGATAGGTGCCTCACTGATTAAGCATTGG
TAACTGTCAGACCAAGTTTACTCATATATACTTTAGATTGATTTAAAACTTCATTTTTAATTTAAAAGGA
TCTAGGTGAAGATCCTTTTTGATAATCTCATGACCAAAATCCCTTAACGTGAGTTTTCGTTCCACTGAGC
GTCAGACCCCGTAGAAAAGATCAAAGGATCTTCTTGAGATCCTTTTTTTCTGCGCGTAATCTGCTGCTTG
CAAACAAAAAAACCACCGCTACCAGCGGTGGTTTGTTTGCCGGATCAAGAGCTACCAACTCTTTTTCCGA
AGGTAACTGGCTTCAGCAGAGCGCAGATACCAAATACTGTCCTTCTAGTGTAGCCGTAGTTAGGCCACCA
CTTCAAGAACTCTGTAGCACCGCCTACATACCTCGCTCTGCTAATCCTGTTACCAGTGGCTGCTGCCAGT
GGCGATAAGTCGTGTCTTACCGGGTTGGACTCAAGACGATAGTTACCGGATAAGGCGCAGCGGTCGGGCT
GAACGGGGGGTTCGTGCACACAGCCCAGCTTGGAGCGAACGACCTACACCGAACTGAGATACCTACAGCG
TGAGCTATGAGAAAGCGCCACGCTTCCCGAAGGGAGAAAGGCGGACAGGTATCCGGTAAGCGGCAGGGTC
GGAACAGGAGAGCGCACGAGGGAGCTTCCAGGGGGAAACGCCTGGTATCTTTATAGTCCTGTCGGGTTTC
GCCACCTCTGACTTGAGCGTCGATTTTTGTGATGCTCGTCAGGGGGGCGGAGCCTATGGAAAAACGCCAG
CAACGCGGCCTTTTTACGGTTCCTGGCCTTTTGCTGGCCTTTTGCTCACATGTTCTTTCCTGCGTTATCC
CCTGATTCTGTGGATAACCGTATTACCGCCTTTGAGTGAGCTGATACCGCTCGCCGCAGCCGAACGACCG
AGCGCAGCGAGTCAGTGAGCGAGGAAGCGGAAGAGCGCCTGATGCGGTATTTTCTCCTTACGCATCTGTG
CGGTATTTCACACCG
Features (pLannotate 1.2.2; 17 found; start..end, strand, type, name):
     11..88      +  promoter       lacI promoter: lacI
     89..1171    +  CDS            lacI: lac repressor; lacI; The lac repressor binds to the lac operator to inhibit transcription in E. coli. This inhibition can be relieved by adding lactose or isopropyl-β-D-thiogalactopyranoside (IPTG).
   1184..1205    +  protein_bind   CAP binding site: CAP binding activates transcription in the presence of cAMP. E. coli catabolite activator protein
   1220..1250    +  promoter       lac promoter: promoter for the E. coli lac operon
   1258..1274    +  protein_bind   lac operator: The lac repressor binds to the lac operator to inhibit transcription in E. coli. This inhibition can be relieved by adding lactose or isopropyl-β-D-thiogalactopyranoside (IPTG). lac repressor encoded by lacI
   1294..1467    +  CDS            lacZα: LacZα fragment of β-galactosidase; lacZ fragment
   1731..1847    -  CDS            yciV (fragment): RNAAM_ECOLI - Also known as trpH From Escherichia coli (strain K12).
   1923..1951    +  promoter       tac promoter: strong E. coli promoter; hybrid between the trp and lac UV5 promoters
   1959..1975    +  protein_bind   lac operator: The lac repressor binds to the lac operator to inhibit transcription in E. coli. This inhibition can be relieved by adding lactose or isopropyl-β-D-thiogalactopyranoside (IPTG). lac repressor encoded by lacI
   1998..2651    +  CDS            GST26_SCHJA: Experimental evidence at protein level: Swiss-Prot protein existence level 1. GST isoenzymes appear to play a central role in the parasite detoxification system. Other functions are also suspected including a role in increasing the solubility of haematin in the parasite gut. From Schistosoma japonicum (Blood fluke).
   2676..2924    +  CDS            Rtkn (fragment): RTKN_RAT - Experimental evidence at protein level: Swiss-Prot protein existence level 1. Mediates Rho signaling to activate NF-kappa-B and may confer increased resistance to apoptosis to cells in gastric tumorigenesis. May play a novel role in the organization of septin structures (By similarity). From Rattus norvegicus (Rat).
   2952..2991    +  CDS            rop (fragment): Rop protein, which maintains plasmids at low copy number; rop
   3093..3133    +  misc_feature   bom (fragment): basis of mobility region from pBR322
   3238..3342    +  promoter       AmpR promoter: bla
   3343..4203    +  CDS            AmpR: β-lactamase; bla; confers resistance to ampicillin, carbenicillin, and related antibiotics
   4374..4962    +  rep_origin     ori: high-copy-number ColE1/pMB1/pBR322/pUC origin of replication
   5148..4       -  misc_feature   bom (fragment) (across the origin): basis of mobility region from pBR322
