[The description below was written by a language model from this plasmid's Addgene catalogue record and pLannotate feature annotations shown in this document.]
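Description:
GST-RBD is a bacterial expression plasmid built on the pGEX-2T backbone that produces the Rho-binding domain (RBD) of mouse Rhotekin as a fusion to the C-terminus of glutathione S-transferase. The 249 bp insert, encoding amino acids 7–89 of Rhotekin (Rtkn), was placed between the BamHI and EcoRI sites of the polylinker, both of which are retained. The sequenced plasmid is about 5.2 kb, consistent with the backbone plus insert. The automated annotation matches the insert to the rat Rtkn protein entry. This probably reflects the closest database hit among related orthologues, since the catalogue lists the species as mouse.

Expression of the fusion is driven by the tac promoter, a strong trp/lac hybrid, followed by a lac operator. The plasmid also carries its own lacI gene with its promoter, so transcription is held off by the lac repressor until it is induced with IPTG. The Schistosoma japonicum GST coding sequence lies immediately upstream of the Rhotekin fragment and lets the fusion protein be captured on glutathione resin. Propagation in E. coli relies on a ColE1/pMB1-type origin, recorded as high copy, with ampicillin selection through the β-lactamase gene. The lacZα segment, the CAP site and lac promoter, and the rop and bom fragments are backbone remnants with no evident role in expression of the fusion.

Because the Rhotekin RBD binds Rho selectively in its GTP-loaded form, the immobilised GST-RBD protein is typically used as an affinity reagent to pull down active Rho from cell lysates. This fits the associated study of Rho regulation by cell adhesion and the cytoskeleton.
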