Addgene plasmid #15247: GST-RBD
Depositing lab: Martin Schwartz. Depositing organization: University of Virginia. Publication: Regulation of the small GTP-binding protein Rho by cell adhesion and the cytoskeleton. Ren XD, Kiosses WB, Schwartz MA. EMBO J. 1999 Feb 1. 18(3):578-85. 10.1093/emboj/18.3.578 PubMed 9927417.
Backbone
  Vector backbone: pGEX-2T
  Backbone manufacturer: Pharmacia
  Backbone size w/o insert (bp): 4948
  Vector type: Bacterial Expression
Growth in bacteria
  Bacterial resistance: Ampicillin, 100 μg/mL
  Growth temperature: 37°C
  Growth strain: DH5alpha
  Copy number: High Copy
Gene/Insert
  Gene/Insert name: Rhotekin
  Species: M. musculus (mouse)
  Insert size (bp): 249
  Mutation: amino acids 7-89 (Rho binding domain)
  Entrez Gene: Rtkn
  Tag / fusion protein: GST (N terminal on backbone)
  Cloning method: Restriction Enzyme; 5′ cloning site BamHI (not destroyed); 3′ cloning site EcoRI (not destroyed)
  Sequencing primers: 5′ pGEX 5'; 3′ pGEX 3'
Terms and licenses: Academic/Nonprofit Terms; Industry Terms: Not Available to Industry
How to cite: GST-RBD was a gift from Martin Schwartz (Addgene plasmid # 15247 ; http://n2t.net/addgene:15247 ; RRID:Addgene_15247)
