>Addgene plasmid #15247 | GST-RBD | addgene partial sequence | sequence record 41548 | pGEX-5 5'-GGGCTGGCAAGCCACGTTTGGTG-3'
TCGGATCTGGTTCCGCGTGGATCCATCCTGGAGGACCTCAATATGCTCTACATCCGGCAGATGGCACTCA
GCCTGGAGGACACAGAGCTGCAGAGGAAACTAGATCATGAGATCCGGATGAGGGATGGGGCCTGCAAGCT
GCTGGCAGCCTGCTCCCAGCGAGAGCAGGCTCTGGAAGCCACCAAGAGCCTGCTGGTGTGCAACAGCCGT
ATTCTCAGCTACATGGGTGAGCTGCAGCGGCGAAAGGAGGCCCAGGTGCTGGAGAAGACAGGCTAGAATT
CATCGTGACTGACTGACGATCTGCCTCGCGCGTTTCGGTGATGACGGTGAAAACCTCTGACACATGCAGC
TCCCGGAGACGGTCACAGCTTGTCTGTAAGCGGATGCCGGGAGCAGACAAGCCCGTCAGGGCGCGTCAGC
GGGTGTTGGCGGGTGTCGGGGCGCAGCCATGACCCAGTCACGTAGCGATAGCGGAGTGTATAATTCTTGA
AGACGAAAGGGCCTCGTGATACGCCTATTTTTATAGGTTAATGTCATGATAATAATGGTTTCTTAGACGT
CAGGTGGCACTTTTCGGGGAAATGTGCGCGGAACCCCTATTTGTTTATTTTTCTAAATACATTCAAATAT
GTATCCGCTCATGAGACAATAACCCTGATAAATGCTTCAATAATATTGAAAAAGGAAGAGTATGAGTATT
CAACATTTCCGTGTCGCCCTTATTCCCTTTTTTGCGGCATTTTGCCTTCCTGTTTTTGCTCACCCAGAAA
CGCTGGTGAAAGTAAAAGATGCTGAAGATCAGTTGGGTGCACGAGTGGGTTACATCGAACTGGATCTCAA
CAGCGGTA
