>Addgene plasmid #15247 | GST-RBD | addgene partial sequence | sequence record 140027 | pGEX3 5'-CCGGGAGCTGCATGTGTCAGAGG-3'
CGCGCGAGGCAGATCGTCAGTCAGTCACGATGAATTCTAGCCTGTCTTCTCCAGCACCTGGGCCTCCTTT
CGCCGCTGCAGCTCACCCATGTAGCTGAGAATACGGCTGTTGCACACCAGCAGGCTCTTGGTGGCTTCCA
GAGCCTGCTCTCGCTGGGAGCAGGCTGCCAGCAGCTTGCAGGCCCCATCCCTCATCCGGATCTCATGATC
TAGTTTCCTCTGCAGCTCTGTGTCCTCCAGGCTGAGTGCCATCTGCCGGATGTAGAGCATATTGAGGTCC
TCCAGGATGGATCCACGCGGAACCAGATCCGATTTTGGAGGATGGTCGCCACCACCAAACGTGGCTTGCC
AGCCCTGCAAAGGCCATGCTATATACTTGCTGGATTTCAAGTACTTATCAATTTGTGGGATAGCTTCAAT
ACGTTTTTTAAAACAAACTAATTTTGGGAACGCATCCAGGCACATTGGGTCCATGTATAAAACAACATCA
AGAGCGTCATACAACATGAAGTCAGGATGGGTTACATGATCACCATTTAAATATGTTTTATGACATAAAC
GATCTTCGAACATTTTCAGCATTTCAGGTAGCTTGCTAAGAAAATCAACTTTGAGAGTTTCAAAGTCTTT
ACTATATGCAATTCTCGAAACACCGTATCTAATATCCAAAACCGCTCCTTCAAGCATTGAAATCTCTGCA
CGCTCTTTTGGACAACCACCCAACATGTTGTGCTTGTCAGCTATATAACGTATGATGGCCATAGACTGTG
TTAATTTAACATCACCATCAATATAATAAGGAAGATTGGGAAA
